>Addgene plasmid #85569 | sgALK(Chr. Inv.) | depositor partial sequence | sequence record 165775 | U6-Fwd, covering sgRNA target sequence
CATTGCCTGTTAGAGAGATAATTGGAATTAATTTGACTGTAAACACAAAGATATTAGTACAAAATACGTG
ACGTAGAAAGTAATAATTTCTTGGGTAGTTTGCAGTTTTAAAATTATGTTTTAAAATGGACTATCATATG
CTTACCGTAACTTGAAAGTATTTCGATTTCTTGGCTTTATATATCTTGTGGAAAGGACGAAACACCGGCC
TTGCTGAAACTTCCTTGTTTTAGAGCTAGAAATAGCAAGTTAAAATAAGGCTAGTCCGTTATCAACTTGA
AAAAGTGGCACCGAGTCGGTGCTTTTTTGTTTTAGAGCTAGAAATAGCAAGTTAAAATAAGGCTAGTCCG
TTTTTAGCGCGTGCGCCAATTCTGCAGACAAATGGCTCTAGAGGTACCCGTTACATAACTTACGGTAAAT
GGCCCGCCTGGCTGACCGCCCAACGACCCCCGCCCATTGACGTCAATAGTAACGCCAATAGGGACTTTCC
ATTGACGTCAATGGGTGGAGTATTTACGGTAAACTGCCCACTTGGCAGTACATCAAGTGTATCATATGCC
AAGTACGCCCCCTATTGACGTCAATGACGGTAAATGGCCCGCCTGGCATTGTGCCCAGTACATGACCTTA
TGGGACTTTCCTACTTGGCAGTACATCTACGTATTAGTCATCGCTATTACCATGGTCGAGGTGAGCCCCA
CGTTCTGCTTCACTCTCCCCATCTCCCCCCCCTCCCCACCCCCAATTTTGTATTTATTTATTTTTTAATT
ATTTTGTGCAGCGATGGGGGCGGGGGGGGGGGGGGGGCCGCGCGCCAGGCGGGGCGGGCCGGGGCGAGGG
GCGGGGCGGGCCGAGGCGGAGAGGGGCGGCGGCAGCCAATCAGAGCGGCGCGCTCCGAAAGTTCCTTTTA
TGGGCGAGGGGTTGGTAGAATAGTACCTACTTGATTAGAT
