>Addgene plasmid #85569 | sgALK(Chr. Inv.) | addgene partial sequence | sequence record 171523 | Addgene Partial NGS Result
GCCCTATAAAAAGCGAAGCGCGCGGCGGGCGGGAGTCGCTGCGCGCTGCCTTCGCCCCGTGCCCCGCTCC
GCCGCCGCCTCGCGCCGCCCGCCCCGGCTCTGACTGACCGCGTTACTCCCACAGGTGAGCGGGCGGGACG
GCCCTTCTCCTCCGGGCTGTAATTAGCTGAGCAAGAGGTAAGGGTTTAAGGGATGGTTGGTTGGTGGGGT
ATTAATGTTTAATTACCTGGAGCACCTGCCTGAAATCACTTTTTTTCAGGTTGGACCGGTGCCACCATGG
ACTATAAGGACCACGACGGAGACTACAAGGATCATGATATTGATTACAAAGACGATGACGATAAGATGGC
CCCAAAGAAGAAGCGGAAGGTCGGTATCCACGGAGTCCCAGCAGCCGACAAGAAGTACAGCATCGGCCTG
GACATCGGCACCAACTCTGTGGGCTGGGCCGTGATCACCGACGAGTACAAGGTGCCCAGCAAGAAATTCA
AGGTGCTGGGCAACACCGACCGGCACAGCATCAAGAAGAACCTGATCGGAGCCCTGCTGTTCGACAGCGG
CGAAACAGCCGAGGCCACCCGGCTGAAGAGAACCGCCAGAAGAAGATACACCAGACGGAAGAACCGGATC
TGCTATCTGCAAGAGATCTTCAGCAACGAGATGGCCAAGGTGGACGACAGCTTCTTCCACAGACTGGAAG
AGTCCTTCCTGGTGGAAGAGGATAAGAAGCACGAGCGGCACCCCATCTTCGGCAACATCGTGGACGAGGT
GGCCTACCACGAGAAGTACCCCACCATCTACCACCTGAGAAAGAAACTGGTGGACAGCACCGACAAGGCC
GACCTGCGGCTGATCTATCTGGCCCTGGCCCACATGATCAAGTTCCGGGGCCACTTCCTGATCGAGGGCG
ACCTGAACCCCGACAACAGCGACGTGGACAAGCTGTTCATCCAGCTGGTGCAGACCTACAACCAGCTGTT
CGAGGAAAACCCCATCAACGCCAGCGGCGTGGACGCCAAGGCCATCCTGTCTGCCAGACTGAGCAAGAGC
AGACGGCTGGAAAATCTGATCGCCCAGCTGCCCGGCGAGAAGAAGAATGGCCTGTTCGGAAACCTGATTG
CCCTGAGCCTGGGCCTGACCCCCAACTTCAAGAGCAACTTCGACCTGGCCGAGGATGCCAAACTGCAGCT
GAGCAAGGACACCTACGACGACGACCTGGACAACCTGCTGGCCCAGATCGGCGACCAGTACGCCGACCTG
TTTCTGGCCGCCAAGAACCTGTCCGACGCCATCCTGCTGAGCGACATCCTGAGAGTGAACACCGAGATCA
CCAAGGCCCCCCTGAGCGCCTCTATGATCAAGAGATACGACGAGCACCACCAGGACCTGACCCTGCTGAA
AGCTCTCGTGCGGCAGCAGCTGCCTGAGAAGTACAAAGAGATTTTCTTCGACCAGAGCAAGAACGGCTAC
GCCGGCTACATTGACGGCGGAGCCAGCCAGGAAGAGTTCTACAAGTTCATCAAGCCCATCCTGGAAAAGA
TGGACGGCACCGAGGAACTGCTCGTGAAGCTGAACAGAGAGGACCTGCTGCGGAAGCAGCGGACCTTCGA
CAACGGCAGCATCCCCCACCAGATCCACCTGGGAGAGCTGCACGCCATTCTGCGGCGGCAGGAAGATTTT
TACCCATTCCTGAAGGACAACCGGGAAAAGATCGAGAAGATCCTGACCTTCCGCATCCCCTACTACGTGG
GCCCTCTGGCCAGGGGAAACAGCAGATTCGCCTGGATGACCAGAAAGAGCGAGGAAACCATCACCCCCTG
GAACTTCGAGGAAGTGGTGGACAAGGGCGCTTCCGCCCAGAGCTTCATCGAGCGGATGACCAACTTCGAT
AAGAACCTGCCCAACGAGAAGGTGCTGCCCAAGCACAGCCTGCTGTACGAGTACTTCACCGTGTATAACG
AGCTGACCAAAGTGAAATACGTGACCGAGGGAATGAGAAAGCCCGCCTTCCTGAGCGGCGAGCAGAAAAA
GGCCATCGTGGACCTGCTGTTCAAGACCAACCGGAAAGTGACCGTGAAGCAGCTGAAAGAGGACTACTTC
AAGAAAATCGAGTGCTTCGACTCCGTGGAAATCTCCGGCGTGGAAGATCGGTTCAACGCCTCCCTGGGCA
CATACCACGATCTGCTGAAAATTATCAAGGACAAGGACTTCCTGGACAATGAGGAAAACGAGGACATTCT
GGAAGATATCGTGCTGACCCTGACACTGTTTGAGGACAGAGAGATGATCGAGGAACGGCTGAAAACCTAT
GCCCACCTGTTCGACGACAAAGTGATGAAGCAGCTGAAGCGGCGGAGATACACCGGCTGGGGCAGGCTGA
GCCGGAAGCTGATCAACGGCATCCGGGACAAGCAGTCCGGCAAGACAATCCTGGATTTCCTGAAGTCCGA
CGGCTTCGCCAACAGAAACTTCATGCAGCTGATCCACGACGACAGCCTGACCTTTAAAGAGGACATCCAG
AAAGCCCAGGTGTCCGGCCAGGGCGATAGCCTGCACGAGCACATTGCCAATCTGGCCGGCAGCCCCGCCA
TTAAGAAGGGCATCCTGCAGACAGTGAAGGTGGTGGACGAGCTCGTGAAAGTGATGGGCCGGCACAAGCC
CGAGAACATCGTGATCGAAATGGCCAGAGAGAACCAGACCACCCAGAAGGGACAGAAGAACAGCCGCGAG
AGAATGAAGCGGATCGAAGAGGGCATCAAAGAGCTGGGCAGCCAGATCCTGAAAGAACACCCCGTGGAAA
ACACCCAGCTGCAGAACGAGAAGCTGTACCTGTACTACCTGCAGAATGGGCGGGATATGTACGTGGACCA
GGAACTGGACATCAACCGGCTGTCCGACTACGATGTGGACCATATCGTGCCTCAGAGCTTTCTGAAGGAC
GACTCCATCGACAACAAGGTGCTGACCAGAAGCGACAAGAACCGGGGCAAGAGCGACAACGTGCCCTCCG
AAGAGGTCGTGAAGAAGATGAAGAACTACTGGCGGCAGCTGCTGAACGCCAAGCTGATTACCCAGAGAAA
GTTCGACAATCTGACCAAGGCCGAGAGAGGCGGCCTGAGCGAACTGGATAAGGCCGGCTTCATCAAGAGA
CAGCTGGTGGAAACCCGGCAGATCACAAAGCACGTGGCACAGATCCTGGACTCCCGGATGAACACTAAGT
ACGACGAGAATGACAAGCTGATCCGGGAAGTGAAAGTGATCACCCTGAAGTCCAAGCTGGTGTCCGATTT
CCGGAAGGATTTCCAGTTTTACAAAGTGCGCGAGATCAACAACTACCACCACGCCCACGACGCCTACCTG
AACGCCGTCGTGGGAACCGCCCTGATCAAAAAGTACCCTAAGCTGGAAAGCGAGTTCGTGTACGGCGACT
ACAAGGTGTACGACGTGCGGAAGATGATCGCCAAGAGCGAGCAGGAAATCGGCAAGGCTACCGCCAAGTA
CTTCTTCTACAGCAACATCATGAACTTTTTCAAGACCGAGATTACCCTGGCCAACGGCGAGATCCGGAAG
CGGCCTCTGATCGAGACAAACGGCGAAACCGGGGAGATCGTGTGGGATAAGGGCCGGGATTTTGCCACCG
TGCGGAAAGTGCTGAGCATGCCCCAAGTGAATATCGTGAAAAAGACCGAGGTGCAGACAGGCGGCTTCAG
CAAAGAGTCTATCCTGCCCAAGAGGAACAGCGATAAGCTGATCGCCAGAAAGAAGGACTGGGACCCTAAG
AAGTACGGCGGCTTCGACAGCCCCACCGTGGCCTATTCTGTGCTGGTGGTGGCCAAAGTGGAAAAGGGCA
AGTCCAAGAAACTGAAGAGTGTGAAAGAGCTGCTGGGGATCACCATCATGGAAAGAAGCAGCTTCGAGAA
GAATCCCATCGACTTTCTGGAAGCCAAGGGCTACAAAGAAGTGAAAAAGGACCTGATCATCAAGCTGCCT
AAGTACTCCCTGTTCGAGCTGGAAAACGGCCGGAAGAGAATGCTGGCCTCTGCCGGCGAACTGCAGAAGG
GAAACGAACTGGCCCTGCCCTCCAAATATGTGAACTTCCTGTACCTGGCCAGCCACTATGAGAAGCTGAA
GGGCTCCCCCGAGGATAATGAGCAGAAACAGCTGTTTGTGGAACAGCACAAGCACTACCTGGACGAGATC
ATCGAGCAGATCAGCGAGTTCTCCAAGAGAGTGATCCTGGCCGACGCTAATCTGGACAAAGTGCTGTCCG
CCTACAACAAGCACCGGGATAAGCCCATCAGAGAGCAGGCCGAGAATATCATCCACCTGTTTACCCTGAC
CAATCTGGGAGCCCCTGCCGCCTTCAAGTACTTTGACACCACCATCGACCGGAAGAGGTACACCAGCACC
AAAGAGGTGCTGGACGCCACCCTGATCCACCAGAGCATCACCGGCCTGTACGAGACACGGATCGACCTGT
CTCAGCTGGGAGGCGACAAAAGGCCGGCGGCCACGAAAAAGGCCGGCCAGGCAAAAAAGAAAAAGGAATT
CGGCAGTGGAGAGGGCAGAGGAAGTCTGCTAACATGCGGTGACGTCGAGGAGAATCCTGGCCCAATGACC
GAGTACAAGCCCACGGTGCGCCTCGCCACCCGCGACGACGTCCCCAGGGCCGTACGCACCCTCGCCGCCG
CGTTCGCCGACTACCCCGCCACGCGCCACACCGTCGATCCGGACCGCCACATCGAGCGGGTCACCGAGCT
GCAAGAACTCTTCCTCACGCGCGTCGGGCTCGACATCGGCAAGGTGTGGGTCGCGGACGACGGCGCCGCG
GTGGCGGTCTGGACCACGCCGGAGAGCGTCGAAGCGGGGGCGGTGTTCGCCGAGATCGGCCCGCGCATGG
CCGAGTTGAGCGGTTCCCGGCTGGCCGCGCAGCAACAGATGGAAGGCCTCCTGGCGCCGCACCGGCCCAA
GGAGCCCGCGTGGTTCCTGGCCACCGTCGGCGTCTCGCCCGACCACCAGGGCAAGGGTCTGGGCAGCGCC
GTCGTGCTCCCCGGAGTGGAGGCGGCCGAGCGCGCCGGGGTGCCCGCCTTCCTGGAGACCTCCGCGCCCC
ACAACCTCCCCTTCTACGAGCGGCTCGGCTTCACCGTCACCGCCGACGTCGAGGTGCCCGAAGGACCGCG
CACCTGGTGCATGACCCGCAAGCCCGGTGCCTGAGAATTCTAACTAGAGCTCGCTGATCAGCCTCGACTG
TGCCTTCTAGTTGCCAGCCATCTGTTGTTTGCCCCTCCCCCGTGCCTTCCTTGACCCTGGAAGGTGCCAC
TCCCACTGTCCTTTCCTAATAAAATGAGGAAATTGCATCGCATTGTCTGAGTAGGTGTCATTCTATTCTG
GGGGGTGGGGTGGGGCAGGACAGCAAGGGGGAGGATTGGGAAGAGAATAGCAGGCATGCTGGGGAGCGGC
CGCAGGAACCCCTAGTGATGGAGTTGGCCACTCCCTCTCTGCGCGCTCGCTCGCTCACTGAGGCCGGGCG
ACCAAAGGTCGCCCGACGCCCGGGCTTTGCCCGGGCGGCCTCAGTGAGCGAGCGAGCGCGCAGCTGCCTG
CAGGGGCGCCTGATGCGGTATTTTCTCCTTACGCATCTGTGCGGTATTTCACACCGCATA
[95 nt withheld, positions 5661-5755]
T
[46 nt withheld, positions 5757-5802]
C
[141 nt withheld, positions 5804-5944]
CCTTTGACGTTGGAGTCCACGTTCTTT
[37 nt withheld, positions 5972-6008]
ACTCTATCTCGGGCTATTCTTTTGATTTATAAGGGATTTTGCCGATTTCGGTCTATTGGTTAAAAAATGA
GCTGATTTAACAAAAATTTAACGCGAATTTTAACAAAATATTAACGTTTACAATTTTATGGTGCACTCTC
AGTACAATCTGCTCTGATGCCGCATAGTTAAGCCAGCCCCGACACCCGCCAACACCCGCTGACGCGCCCT
GACGGGCTTGTCTGCTCCCGGCATCCGCTTACAGACAAGCTGTGACCGTCTCCGGGAGCTGCATGTGTCA
GAGGTTTTCACCGTCATCACCGAAACGCGCGAGACGAAAGGGCCTCGTGATACGCCTATTTTTATAGGTT
AATGTCATGATAATAATGGTTTCTTAGACGTCAGGTGGCACTTTTCGGGGAAATGTGCGCGGAACCCCTA
TTTGTTTATTTTTCTAAATACATTCAAATATGTATCCGCTCATGAGACAATAACCCTGATAAATGCTTCA
ATAATATTGAAAAAGGAAGAGTATGAGTATTCAACATTTCCGTGTCGCCCTTATTCCCTTTTTTGCGGCA
TTTTGCCTTCCTGTTTTTGCTCACCCAGAAACGCTGGTGAAAGTAAAAGATGCTGAAGATCAGTTGGGTG
CACGAGTGGGTTACATCGAACTGGATCTCAACAGCGGTAAGATCCTTGAGAGTTTTCGCCCCGAAGAACG
TTTTCCAATGATGAGCACTTTTAAAGTTCTGCTATGTGGCGCGGTATTATCCCGTATTGACGCCGGGCAA
GAGCAACTCGGTCGCCGCATACACTATTCTCAGAATGACTTGGTTGAGTACTCACCAGTCACAGAAAAGC
ATCTTACGGATGGCATGACAGTAAGAGAATTATGCAGTGCTGCCATAACCATGAGTGATAACACTGCGGC
CAACTTACTTCTGACAACGATCGGAGGACCGAAGGAGCTAACCGCTTTTTTGCACAACATGGGGGATCAT
GTAACTCGCCTTGATCGTTGGGAACCGGAGCTGAATGAAGCCATACCAAACGACGAGCGTGACACCACGA
TGCCTGTAGCAATGGCAACAACGTTGCGCAAACTATTAACTGGCGAACTACTTACTCTAGCTTCCCGGCA
ACAATTAATAGACTGGATGGAGGCGGATAAAGTTGCAGGACCACTTCTGCGCTCGGCCCTTCCGGCTGGC
TGGTTTATTGCTGATAAATCTGGAGCCGGTGAGCGTGGAAGCCGCGGTATCATTGCAGCACTGGGGCCAG
ATGGTAAGCCCTCCCGTATCGTAGTTATCTACACGACGGGGAGTCAGGCAACTATGGATGAACGAAATAG
ACAGATCGCTGAGATAGGTGCCTCACTGATTAAGCATTGGTAACTGTCAGACCAAGTTTACTCATATATA
CTTTAGATTGATTTAAAACTTCATTTTTAATTTAAAAGGATCTAGGTGAAGATCCTTTTTGATAATCTCA
TGACCAAAATCCCTTAACGTGAGTTTTCGTTCCACTGAGCGTCAGACCCCGTAGAAAAGATCAAAGGATC
TTCTTGAGATCCTTTTTTTCTGCGCGTAATCTGCTGCTTGCAAACAAAAAAACCACCGCTACCAGCGGTG
GTTTGTTTGCCGGATCAAGAGCTACCAACTCTTTTTCCGAAGGTAACTGGCTTCAGCAGAGCGCAGATAC
CAAATACTGTTCTTCTAGTGTAGCCGTAGTTAGGCCACCACTTCAAGAACTCTGTAGCACCGCCTACATA
CCTCGCTCTGCTAATCCTGTTACCAGTGGCTGCTGCCAGTGGCGATAAGTCGTGTCTTACCGGGTTGGAC
TCAAGACGATAGTTACCGGATAAGGCGCAGCGGTCGGGCTGAACGGGGGGTTCGTGCACACAGCCCAGCT
TGGAGCGAACGACCTACACCGAACTGAGATACCTACAGCGTGAGCTATGAGAAAGCGCCACGCTTCCCGA
AGGGAGAAAGGCGGACAGGTATCCGGTAAGCGGCAGGGTCGGAACAGGAGAGCGCACGAGGGAGCTTCCA
GGGGGAAACGCCTGGTATCTTTATAGTCCTGTCGGGTTTCGCCACCTCTGACTTGAGCGTCGATTTTTGT
GATGCTCGTCAGGGGGGCGGAGCCTATGGAAAAACGCCAGCAACGCGGCCTTTTTACGGTTCCTGGCCTT
TTGCTGGCCTTTTGCTCACATGTGAGGGCCTATTTCCCATGATTCCTTCATATTTGCATATACGATACAA
GGCTGTTAGAGAGATAATTGGAATTAATTTGACTGTAAACACAAAGATATTAGTACAAAATACGTGACGT
AGAAAGTAATAATTTCTTGGGTAGTTTGCAGTTTTAAAATTATGTTTTAAAATGGACTATCATATGCTTA
CCGTAACTTGAAAGTATTTCGATTTCTTGGCTTTATATATCTTGTGGAAAGGACGAAACACCGGCCTTGC
TGAAACTTCCTTGTTTTAGAGCTAGAAATAGCAAGTTAAAATAAGGCTAGTCCGTTATCAACTTGAAAAA
GTGGCACCGAGTCGGTGCTTTTTTGTTTTAGAGCTAGAAATAGCAAGTTAAAATAAGGCTAGTCCGTTTT
TAGCGCGTGCGCCAATTCTGCAGACAAATGGCTCTAGAGGTACCCGTTACATAACTTACGGTAAATGGCC
CGCCTGGCTGACCGCCCAACGACCCCCGCCCATTGACGTCAATAGTAACGCCAATAGGGACTTTCCATTG
ACGTCAATGGGTGGAGTATTTACGGTAAACTGCCCACTTGGCAGTACATCAAGTGTATCATATGCCAAGT
ACGCCCCCTATTGACGTCAATGACGGTAAATGGCCCGCCTGGCATTGTGCCCAGTACATGACCTTATGGG
ACTTTCCTACTTGGCAGTACATCTACGTATTAGTCATCGCTATTACCATGGTCGAGGTGAGCCCCACGTT
CTGCTTCACTCTCCCCATCTCCCCCCCCTCCCCACCCCCAATTTTGTATTTATTTATTTTTTAATTATTT
TGTGCAGCGATGGGGG
