[The description below was written by a language model from this plasmid's Addgene catalogue record.]
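Description:
sgALK(Chr. Inv.) is a mammalian expression plasmid of about 9.2 kb built on the pSpCas9(BB)-2A-Puro (PX459) backbone, an all-in-one CRISPR vector that supplies both a guide RNA and the Streptococcus pyogenes Cas9 nuclease from a single plasmid. It is propagated in E. coli under ampicillin selection, and transfected mammalian cells can be enriched with puromycin. In the standard PX459 design, the puromycin resistance gene is linked to Cas9 through a 2A self-cleaving peptide, so that drug-resistant cells are also those expressing the nuclease. The guide is transcribed from a U6 RNA polymerase III promoter upstream of the sgRNA scaffold. No feature table accompanies this record, so these backbone details come from general knowledge of PX459 rather than from annotated sequence.

The only stated modification is a 20-nucleotide spacer inserted at the paired BbsI sites of the guide cloning cassette, both of which were destroyed in the process. The spacer targets the human ALK gene (anaplastic lymphoma receptor tyrosine kinase) in the region between exons 20 and 21, and the depositor notes that it was taken from an earlier published study. A Cas9 cut at this intronic position produces a double-strand break rather than disrupting coding sequence. The "Chr. Inv." in the name suggests use in engineering a chromosomal inversion involving ALK, which would presumably require a second guide cutting at the partner locus, although the record does not name that partner. The associated publication concerns CRISPR-barcoding approaches for modelling intratumour genetic heterogeneity and analysing oncogenic driver mutations.
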