Addgene plasmid #85569: sgALK(Chr. Inv.)
Purpose: Expresses sgRNA targeting human ALK between exon 20 and 21
Depositing lab: Luca Grumolato. Depositing organization: INSERM U982, Génomique fonctionnelle et physiopathologie neuronale et neuroendocrine. Publication: CRISPR-Barcoding for Intratumor Genetic Heterogeneity Modeling and Functional Analysis of Oncogenic Driver Mutations. Guernet A, Mungamuri SK, Cartier D, Sachidanandam R, Jayaprakash A, Adriouch S, Vezain M, Charbonnier F, Rohkin G, Coutant S, Yao S, Ainani H, Alexandre D, Tournier I, Boyer O, Aaronson SA, Anouar Y, Grumolato L. Mol Cell. 2016 Aug 4;63(3):526-38. doi: 10.1016/j.molcel.2016.06.017. Epub 2016 Jul 21. PubMed 27453044.
Backbone
  Vector backbone: pSpCas9(BB)-2A-Puro (PX459)
  Backbone manufacturer: Feng Zhang
  Total vector size (bp): 9200
  Modifications to backbone: Insertion of a sgRNA sequence targeting ALK
  Vector type: Mammalian Expression
  Selectable markers: Puromycin
Growth in bacteria
  Bacterial resistance: Ampicillin, 100 μg/mL
  Growth temperature: 37°C
  Growth strain: DH5alpha
  Copy number: Unknown
Gene/Insert
  Gene/Insert name: anaplastic lymphoma receptor tyrosine kinase
  gRNA/shRNA sequence: GGCCTTGCTGAAACTTCCTT
  Species: H. sapiens (human)
  Entrez Gene: ALK (a.k.a. ALK1, CD246, NBLST3)
  Cloning method: Restriction Enzyme; 5′ cloning site BbsI (destroyed during cloning); 3′ cloning site BbsI (destroyed during cloning)
  Sequencing primers: 5′ GAGGGCCTATTTCCCATGATTCC
Terms and licenses: Academic/Nonprofit Terms; Industry Terms: Not Available to Industry
Depositor comments: sgRNA sequence from Choi and Meyerson (2014), Nat Commun 5, 3728
How to cite: sgALK(Chr. Inv.) was a gift from Luca Grumolato (Addgene plasmid # 85569 ; http://n2t.net/addgene:85569 ; RRID:Addgene_85569)
